>Addgene plasmid #223861 | pD(P+T)_CMVN | addgene full sequence | sequence record 445974 | Addgene NGS Result
GAGACCCACTGCTTGAGCCTAGAAGATCCGGCTGCTAACAAAGCCCGAAAGGAAGCTGAGTTGGCTGCTG
TCACCGCTGAGCAATAACTATCATAACCCCTAGGTGCCATTTCATTACCTCTTTCTCCGCACCCGACATA
GATCTGGGCCAACTTTTGGCGAAAATGAGACGTTGATCGGCACGTAAGAGGGTCCAACTTTCACCATAAT
GAAATAAGATCACTACCGGGCGTATTTTTTGAGTTATCGAGATTTTCAGGAGCTAAGGAAGCTAAAATGG
AGAAAAAAATCACTGGATATACCACCGTTGATATATCCCAATGGCATCGTAAAGAACATTTTGAGGCATT
TCAGTCAGTTGCTCAATGTACCTATAACCAGACCGTTCAGCTGGATATTACGGCCTTTTTAAAGACCGTA
AAGAAAAATAAGCACAAGTTTTATCCGGCCTTTATTCACATTCTTGCCCGCCTGATGAATGCTCATCCGG
AATTCCGTATGGCAATGAAAGACGGTGAGCTGGTGATATGGGATAGTGTTCACCCTTGTTACACCGTTTT
CCATGAGCAAACTGAAACGTTTTCATCGCTCTGGAGTGAATACCACGACGATTTCCGGCAGTTTCTACAC
ATATATTCGCAAGATGTGGCGTGTTACGGTGAAAACCTGGCCTATTTCCCTAAAGGGTTTATTGAGAATA
TGTTTTTCGTCTCAGCCAATCCCTGGGTGAGTTTCACCAGTTTTGATTTAAACGTGGCCAATATGGACAA
CTTCTTCGCCCCCGTTTTCACCATGGGCAAATATTATACGCAAGGCGACAAGGTGCTGATGCCGCTGGCG
ATTCAGGTTCATCATGCCGTTTGTGATGGCTTCCATGTCGGCAGAATGCTTAATGAATTACAACAGTACT
GCGATGAGTGGCAGGGTGGGGCGTAATTTTTTTAAGGCAGTTATTGGTGCCCTTAAACGCCTGGTTGCTA
CGCCTGAATAAGTGATAATAAGCGGATGAATGGCAGAAATTCGAAAGCAAATTCGACCCGGTCGTCGGTT
CAGGGCAGGGTCGTTAAATAGCCGCTTATGTCTATTGCTGGTTTACCGGTTTATTGACTACCGGAAGCAG
TGTGACCGTGTGCTTCTCAAATGCCTGAGGCCAGTTTGCTCAGGCTCTCCCCGTGGAGGTAATAATTGAC
GATATGATCATTTATTCTGCCTCCCAGCTGACATTCATCCGGGGTCAGCACCGTTTCTGCGGACTGGCTT
TCTACGTGTTCCGCTTCCTTTAGCAGCCCTTGCGCCCTGAGTGCTTGCGGCAGCGTGAAGCTAATTCCCA
TGTCAGCCGTTAAGTGTTCCTGTGTCACTCAAAATTGCTTTGAGAGGCTCTAAGGGCTTCTCAGTGCGTT
ACATCCCTGGCTTGTTGTCCACAACCGTTAAACCTTAAAAGCTTTAAAAGCCTTATATATTCTTTTTTTT
CTTATAAAACTTAAAACCTTAGAGGCTATTTAAGTTGCTGATTTATATTAATTTTATTGTTCAAACATGA
GAGCTTAGTACGTGAAACATGAGAGCTTAGTACGTTAGCCATGAGAGCTTAGTACGTTAGCCATGAGGGT
TTAGTTCGTTAAACATGAGAGCTTAGTACGTTAAACATGAGAGCTTAGTACGTGAAACATGAGAGCTTAG
TACGTACTATCAACAGGTTGAACTGCTGATCAACAGATCCTCTACGCGGCCGCGGTACCATAACTTCGTA
TAGCATACATTATACGAAGTTATCTGCCAGGCACATGGGTTTTACTAGTATCGATTCGCGACCTACTCCG
GAATATTAGGTCTCAGCGACTACTCCGGAATATTAATAGATCATGGACTGAGAGTGCACCATATGCGGTG
TGAAATACCGCACAGATGCGTAAGGAGAAAATACCGCATCAGATTGGCTATTGGCCATTGCATACGTTGT
ATCCATATCATAATATGTACATTTATATTGGCTCATGTCCAACATTACCGCCATGTTGACATTGATTATT
GACTAGTTATTAATAGTAATCAATTACGGGGTCATTAGTTCATAGCCCATATATGGAGTTCCGCGTTACA
TAACTTACGGTAAATGGCCCGCCTGGCTGACCGCCCAACGACCCCCGCCCATTGACGTCAATAATGACGT
ATGTTCCCATAGTAACGCCAATAGGGACTTTCCATTGACGTCAATGGGTGGAGTATTTACGGTAAACTGC
CCACTTGGCAGTACATCAAGTGTATCATATGCCAAGTACGCCCCCTATTGACGTCAATGACGGTAAATGG
CCCGCCTGGCATTATGCCCAGTACATGACCTTATGGGACTTTCCTACTTGGCAGTACATCTACGTATTAG
TCATCGCTATTACCATGGTGATGCGGTTTTGGCAGTACATCAATGGGCGTGGATAGCGGTTTGACTCACG
GGGATTTCCAAGTCTCCACCCCATTGACGTCAATGGGAGTTTGTTTTGGCACCGAAATCAACGGGACTTT
CCAAAATGTCGTAACAACTCCGCCCCATTGACGCAAATGGGCGGTAGGCGTGTACGGTGGGAGGTCTATA
TAAGCAGAGCTCGTTTAGTGAACCGTCAGATCGCCTGGAGACGCCATCCACGCTGTTTTGACCTCCATAG
AAGACACCGGGACCGATCCAGCCTCCATCGGCTCGCATCTCTCCTTCACGCGCCCGCCGCCCTCCCTGAG
GCCGCCATCCACGCCGGTTGAGTCGCGTTCTGCCGCCTCCCGCCTGTGGTGCCTCCTGAACTGCGTCCGC
CGTCTAGGTAAGTTTAAAGCTCAGGTCCAGACCGGGCCTTTGTCCGGCGCTCCCTTGGAGCCTACCTAGA
CTCAGCCGGCTCTCCACGCTTTGCCTGACCCTGCTTGCTCAACTCTAGTTAACGGTGGAGGGCAGTGTAG
TCTGAGCAGTACTCGTTGCTGCCGCGCGCGCCACCAGACATAATAGCTGACAGACTAACAGACTGTTCCT
TTCCATGGGTCTTTTCTGCAGTCACCGTCGTCGACACGTGTGATCAGATATCATATTGAAGAGACAGAGT
GATATATAAAACTGCTAACTCCTAAAAAACCGCCACCATGGCGGGAGACCATACGTGCAACTGGTCTCCG
GATAACGGTGCTTTGCAACGGATCCAGATCTGCTGTGCCTTCTAGTTGCCAGCCATCTGTTGTTTGCCCC
TCCCCCGTGCCTTCCTTGACCCTGGAAGGTGCCACTCCCACTGTCCTTTCCTAATAAAATGAGGAAATTG
CATCGCATTGTCTGAGTAGGTGTCATTCTATTCTGGGGGGTGGGGTGGGGCAGGACAGCAAGGGGGAGGA
TTGGGAAGACAATAGCAGGCATGCTGGGGATGCGGTGGGCTCTATGGCGCTGAGCAATAACTATCATAAC
CTACGG
Features (pLannotate 1.2.2; 13 found; start..end, strand, type, name):
     31..80      +  CDS            SET1 (fragment): solubility-enhancement tag derived from T7 phage gene 10B
    174..276     +  promoter       cat promoter: promoter of the E. coli cat gene encoding chloramphenicol acetyltransferase
    277..933     +  CDS            cat: CAT_ECOLX - Experimental evidence at protein level: Swiss-Prot protein existence level 1. This enzyme is an effector of chloramphenicol resistance in bacteria. From Escherichia coli. This protein is used as a marker in many commonly used cloning vectors, such as pACYC184.
   1209..1322    -  CDS            tnpA (fragment): TN5P_ECOLX - Also known as tnp. Experimental evidence at protein level: Swiss-Prot protein existence level 1. Mediates transposition of transposon Tn5 by a 'cut and paste' mechanism. First, the monomeric transposase binds the 19 bp inverted DNA repeats flanking the transposon. Then, dimerization of the DNA- bound transposase creates a synaptic DNA complex. After nicking of the first DNA strand, excision of the transposon proceeds through a series of intermediates. The transposase then mediates the insertion of the transposon at a new site by strand transfer. The activity of the wild- type tran
   1331..1687    -  rep_origin     R6K γ ori: γ replication origin from E. coli plasmid R6K; requires the R6K initiator protein pi for replication
   1740..1773    +  protein_bind   loxP: Cre-mediated recombination occurs in the 8-bp core sequence (GCATACAT). Cre recombinase
   1867..1932    +  misc_feature   bom (fragment): basis of mobility region from pBR322
   2018..2397    +  enhancer       CMV enhancer: human cytomegalovirus immediate early enhancer
   2470..2487    -  promoter       CMV promoter (fragment): human cytomegalovirus (CMV) immediate early promoter
   2550..2601    +  promoter       CMVd2 promoter: truncated human cytomegalovirus (CMV) immediate early promoter that yields moderately reduced expression relative to the full-length promoter
   2690..2917    +  LTR            5' LTR (truncated) (fragment): truncated 5' long terminal repeat (LTR) from human T-cell leukemia virus (HTLV) type 1
   2921..3031    +  intron         CMV intron (fragment): modified intron A from human cytomegalovirus
   3183..3407    +  polyA_signal   bGH poly(A) signal: bovine growth hormone polyadenylation signal
