[The description below was written by a language model from this plasmid's Addgene catalogue record and pLannotate feature annotations shown in this document.]
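Description:
pD(P+T)_CMVN is a Golden Gate donor plasmid from the 4G-cloning system, a modular assembly scheme for building expression constructs for multisubunit protein complexes in different hosts. It is built on the small pD backbone (about 3.4 kb in the sequenced record) and supplies, as a single "promoter plus terminator" module, the regulatory elements needed for expression in mammalian cells. The plasmid replicates from the R6K γ origin, which depends on the pi initiator protein. It must therefore be propagated in a pir-expressing E. coli strain, here one carrying the pir-116 mutation, which gives high copy number. Selection is by chloramphenicol through a cat gene under its native promoter. This conditional origin is a common way to prevent donor carry-over in ordinary cloning strains, although the record does not state that rationale. A single loxP site lies next to the origin, which would allow Cre-mediated fusion with other loxP-bearing plasmids, but the record does not describe its role.

The payload is a synthetic CMV promoter and bGH polyadenylation cassette. The annotation shows the human cytomegalovirus immediate-early enhancer and core promoter sequences, followed by a segment matching the HTLV-1 LTR and a fragment of CMV intron A, which are elements often combined to boost transcript processing and expression. The bGH poly(A) signal follows a short gap, where an open reading frame would presumably be placed during assembly. The "N" in the name indicates that this version adds an N-terminal tag to the assembled gene, but the record does not identify the tag. The short hits to a T7 gene 10B solubility tag, Tn5 transposase and the pBR322 bom region are fragments and may be incidental matches.
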