Addgene plasmid #223861: pD(P+T)_CMVN
Purpose: 4G-cloning donor for mammalian promoter and terminator, N-terminal tag added
Depositing lab: Stephan Gruber. Depositing organization: Universite de Lausanne (UNIL). Publication: 4G cloning: rapid gene assembly for expression of multisubunit protein complexes in diverse hosts. Taschner M, Dickinson JB, Roisne-Hamelin F, Gruber S. Life Sci Alliance. 2024 Dec 2;8(1):e202402899. doi: 10.26508/lsa.202402899. Print 2025 Jan. PubMed 39622624.
Backbone
  Vector backbone: pD
  Vector type: Golden-Gate Donor
Growth in bacteria
  Bacterial resistance: Chloramphenicol, 25 μg/mL
  Growth temperature: 37°C
  Growth strain: Pir1 ; strain contains pir-116 mutation for plasmid maintenance at high copy
  Copy number: High Copy
Gene/Insert
  Gene/Insert name: CMV promoter and bGH polyA
  Species: Synthetic
  Cloning method: Gibson Cloning
Terms and licenses: Academic/Nonprofit Terms; Industry Terms: Not Available to Industry
Depositor comments: Please visit https://doi.org/10.1101/2024.06.17.599261 for bioRxiv preprint.
How to cite: pD(P+T)_CMVN was a gift from Stephan Gruber (Addgene plasmid # 223861 ; http://n2t.net/addgene:223861 ; RRID:Addgene_223861)
